Addgene plasmid #212168: pLSU1/t35s[TMV]:mNeonGreen-I{PIV-390}:NosT
Purpose: This binary vector expresses mNeonGreen containing the PIV intron (390bp into the gene) with the truncated 35sCAMV promoter and the tomato mosaic virus UTR
Depositing lab: Wayne Curtis. Depositing organization: Pennsylvania State University.
Backbone
  Vector backbone: pLSU1
  Vector type: Plant Expression
Growth in bacteria
  Bacterial resistance: Kanamycin, 50 μg/mL
  Growth temperature: 37°C
  Growth strain: DH5alpha
  Copy number: High Copy
Gene/Insert
  Gene/Insert name: Tomato codon optimized version of mNeonGreen-I{PIV-390}
  Species: Synthetic
  Insert size (bp): 900
  Mutation: mNeonGreen codon-optimized for tomato and PIV intron added at bp 390, eliminates expression in Agrobacterium
  Promoter: truncated 35sCaMV
  Cloning method: Restriction Enzyme; 5′ cloning site Unknown (unknown if destroyed)
Terms and licenses: Academic/Nonprofit Terms; Industry Terms: Not Available to Industry
How to cite: pLSU1/t35s[TMV]:mNeonGreen-I{PIV-390}:NosT was a gift from Wayne Curtis (Addgene plasmid # 212168 ; http://n2t.net/addgene:212168 ; RRID:Addgene_212168)
