[The description below was written by a language model from this plasmid's Addgene catalogue record and pLannotate feature annotations shown in this document.]
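Description:
pLSU1/t35s[TMV]:mNeonGreen-I{PIV-390}:NosT is a small (about 6.1 kb) plant binary vector built on the pLSU1 backbone for Agrobacterium-mediated delivery of a fluorescent reporter into plant cells. It is maintained in E. coli at high copy through a ColE1/pUC-type origin. The pVS1 replicon (oriV together with the RepA replication and StaA stability proteins) supports replication and stable inheritance in Agrobacterium. Bacterial selection is by kanamycin, conferred by an aph(3')-Ia gene. The feature table annotates an octopine-type left border repeat just upstream of the expression cassette but lists no right border and no plant selectable marker. The annotation therefore does not show how the T-DNA is delimited on the other side or whether transformed plant tissue can be selected.

The payload is a synthetic, tomato codon-optimized mNeonGreen coding sequence of roughly 900 bp. It is driven by a truncated CaMV 35S promoter, which the annotation detects as a 35S enhancer fragment joined to the minimal 35S core. The promoter is followed by a viral 5' leader acting as a translational enhancer: the catalogue entry calls it a tomato mosaic virus UTR, whereas the annotation matches it to the tobacco mosaic virus Ω leader. Transcription ends at the nopaline synthase terminator. The reading frame is interrupted 390 bp in by the PIV intron, annotated as the modified second intron of the potato ST-LS1 gene. Bacteria cannot splice this intron, so Agrobacterium cannot produce functional mNeonGreen, and green fluorescence reports only expression in plant cells after T-DNA transfer. This suits the construct to monitoring transient or stable plant transformation without bacterial background signal.
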