Features (pLannotate 1.2.2; 11 found; start..end, strand, type, name):
      1..195     +  rep_origin     pVS1 oriV: origin of replication for the Pseudomonas plasmid pVS1 (Heeb et al., 2000)
    362..385     +  misc_feature   LB T-DNA repeat: left border repeat from octopine Ach5 T-DNA
    398..668     +  promoter       35SPPDK promoter (fragment): hybrid promoter consisting of the cauliflower mosaic virus 35S enhancer fused to the maize C4PPDK basal promoter (Yoo et al., 2007)
    667..713     +  promoter       minimal CaMV 35S promoter: minimal 35S promoter from cauliflower mosaic virus
    744..797     +  misc_feature   TMV Ω: translational enhancer from the tobacco mosaic virus 5'-leader sequence (Gallie et al., 1988)
   1213..1401    +  intron         IV2 intron: modified second intron of the potato ST-LS1 gene (Vancanneyt et al., 1990)
   1729..1981    +  terminator     NOS terminator: nopaline synthase terminator and poly(A) signal
   2168..2983    +  CDS            KanR: aminoglycoside phosphotransferase; aph(3')-Ia; confers resistance to kanamycin in bacteria or G418 (Geneticin®) in eukaryotes
   3069..3657    +  rep_origin     ori: high-copy-number ColE1/pMB1/pBR322/pUC origin of replication
   3899..4528    +  CDS            pVS1 StaA: stability protein from the Pseudomonas plasmid pVS1 (Heeb et al., 2000)
   4957..6030    +  CDS            pVS1 RepA: replication protein from the Pseudomonas plasmid pVS1 (Heeb et al., 2000)
>Addgene plasmid #212168 | pLSU1/t35s[TMV]:mNeonGreen-I{PIV-390}:NosT | addgene full sequence | sequence record 422679 | Addgene NGS Result
TGTGGATAGCACGTACATTGGGAACCCAAAGCCGTACATTGGGAACCGGAACCCGTACATTGGGAACCCA
AAGCCGTACATTGGGAACCGGTCACACATGTAAGTGACTGATATAAAAGAGAAAAAAGGCGATTTTTCCG
CCTAAAACTCTTTAAAACTTATTAAAACTCTTAAAACCCGCCTGGCCTGTGCATAACTGTCTGGCCAGCG
CACAGCCGAAGAGCTGCAAAAAGCGCCTACCCTTCGGTCGCTGCGCTCCCTACGCCCCGCCGCTTCGCGT
CGGCCTATCGCGGCCGCTGGCCGCTCAAAAATGGCTGGCCTACGGCCAGGCAATCTGCTAGCGCGCGGAC
AAGCTAGGATTGGCAGGATATATTCAGTTGTAAATGATATCGCATGCGGAAACCTCCTCGGATTCCATTG
CCCAGCTATCTGTCACTTTATTGAGAAGATAGTGGAAAAGGAAGGTGGCTCCTACAAATGCCATCATTGC
GATAAAGGAAAGGCCATCGTTGAAGATGCCTCTGCCGACAGTGGTCCCAAAGATGGACCCCCACCCACGA
GGAGCATCGTGGAAAAAGAAGACGTTCCAACCACGTCTTCAAAGCAAGTGGATTGATGTGATATCTCCAC
TGACGTAAGGGATGACGCACAATCCCACTATCCTTCGCAAGACCCTTCCTCTATATAAGGAAGTTCATTT
CATTTGGAGAGGACACGCTCGAGTATAAGAGCTCATTTTTACAACAATTACCAACAACAACAAACAACAA
ACAACATTACAATTACATTTACAATTATCGATACATCGAGGGTACCGAATTCATGGTTTCCAAAGGTGAG
GAAGATAATATGGCTAGTTTACCTGCCACACATGAGCTACACATATTCGGCAGCATAAACGGTGTAGATT
TTGATATGGTTGGACAAGGGACAGGTAATCCTAATGATGGATATGAGGAGTTGAACCTCAAATCTACCAA
GGGGGACCTTCAATTCTCCCCATGGATCCTAGTCCCTCACATTGGATACGGCTTCCACCAGTACTTACCA
TACCCAGATGGAATGTCCCCTTTCCAAGCAGCCATGGTTGACGGTTCCGGGTACCAGGTACATAGGACAA
TGCAATTTGAGGACGGGGCTTCTCTGACTGTGAATTACCGATATACCTATGAAGGCAGTCACATAAAGGG
CGAAGCACAAGTGAAGGGCACCGTAAGTTTCTGCTTCTACCTTTGATATATATATAATAATTATCATTAA
TTAGTAGTAATATAATATTTCAAATATTTTTTTCAAAATAAAAGAATGTAGTATATAGCAATTGCTTTTC
TGTAGTTTATAAGTGTGTATATTTTAATTTATAACTTTTCTAATATATGACCAAAATTTGTTGATGTGCA
GGGATTTCCTGCCGACGGGCCTGTAATGACTAATAGCTTGACCGCCGCAGATTGGTGCAGGTCAAAAAAG
ACCTACCCAAATGACAAGACAATAATCTCTACATTTAAGTGGAGCTACACTACAGGGAATGGTAAACGAT
ATAGATCAACTGCTAGAACCACATATACCTTCGCTAAACCTATGGCAGCCAATTATCTGAAGAACCAGCC
CATGTATGTGTTCCGAAAGACTGAACTCAAGCATAGCAAAACCGAACTCAACTTCAAAGAGTGGCAAAAG
GCTTTCACTGACGTGATGGGAATGGACGAGTTATATAAGTAACTGCAGGATCGTTCAAACATTTGGCAAT
AAAGTTTCTTAAGATTGAATCCTGTTGCCGGTCTTGCGATGATTATCATATAATTTCTGTTGAATTACGT
TAAGCATGTAATAATTAACATGTAATGCATGACGTTATTTATGAGATGGGTTTTTATGATTAGAGTCCCG
CAATTATACATTTAATACGCGATAGAAAACAAAATATAGCGCGCAAACTAGGATAAATTATCGCGCGCGG
TGTCATCTATGTTACTAGATCGGGGAGCTCTGGCAGGATATATGCGGTTGTAATTCATTTTTATTGTCTA
AATTTCTGTATTTGTTTGTTTGCAATTAGATCCACGTTGTGTCTCAAAATCTCTGATGTTACATTGCACA
AGATAAAAATATATCATCATGAACAATAAAACTGTCTGCTTACATAAACAGTAATACAAGGGGTGTTATG
AGCCATATTCAACGGGAAACGTCTTGTTCGAGGCCGCGATTAAATTCCAACATGGATGCTGATTTATATG
GGTATAAATGGGCTCGCGATAATGTCGGGCAATCAGGTGCGACAATCTACCGATTGTATGGGAAGCCCGA
TGCGCCAGAGTTGTTTCTGAAACATGGCAAAGGTAGCGTTGCCAATGATGTTACAGATGAGATGGTCAGA
CTAAACTGGCTGACGGAATTTATGCCTCTTCCGACCATCAAGCATTTTATCCGTACTCCTGATGATGCAT
GGTTACTCACCACTGCGATCCCAGGGAAAACAGCATTCCAGGTATTAGAAGAATATCCTGATTCAGGTGA
AAATATTGTTGATGCGCTGGCAGTGTTCCTGCGCCGGTTGCATTCGATTCCTGTTTGTAATTGTCCTTTT
AACAGCGATCGCGTATTTCGTCTCGCTCAGGCGCAATCACGAATGAATAACGGTTTGGTTGATGCGAGTG
ATTTTGATGACGAGCGTAATGGCTGGCCTGTTGAACAAGTCTGGAAAGAAATGCATAAACTTTTGCCATT
CTCACCGGATTCAGTCGTCACTCATGGTGATTTCTCACTTGATAACCTTATTTTTGACGAGGGGAAATTA
ATAGGTTGTATTGATGTTGGACGAGTCGGAATCGCAGACCGATACCAGGATCTTGCCATCCTATGGAACT
GCCTCGGTGAGTTTTCTCCTTCATTACAGAAACGGCTTTTTCAAAAATATGGTATTGATAATCCTGATAT
GAATAAATTGCAGTTTCATTTGATGCTCGATGAGTTTTTCTAATCAGAATTGGTTAATTGGTTGTAACAC
TGGCAGAGCATTACGCTGACTTGACGGGACGGCGGCTTTGTTGAATCAATTGATCTTCTTGAAATCCTTT
TTTTCTGCGCGTAATCTGCTGCTTGCAAACAAAAAAACCACCGCTACCAGCGGTGGTTTGTTTGCCGGAT
CAAGAGCTACCAACTCTTTTTCCGAAGGTAACTGGCTTCAGCAGAGCGCAGATACCAAATACTGTTCTTC
TAGTGTAGCCGTAGTTAGGCCACCACTTCAAGAACTCTGTAGCACCGCCTACATACCTCGCTCTGCTAAT
CCTGTTACCAGTGGCTGCTGCCAGTGGCGATAAGTCGTGTCTTACCGGGTTGGACTCAAGACGATAGTTA
CCGGATAAGGCGCAGCGGTCGGGCTGAACGGGGGGTTCGTGCACACAGCCCAGCTTGGAGCGAACGACCT
ACACCGAACTGAGATACCTACAGCGTGAGCTATGAGAAAGCGCCACGCTTCCCGAAGGGAGAAAGGCGGA
CAGGTATCCGGTAAGCGGCAGGGTCGGAACAGGAGAGCGCACGAGGGAGCTTCCAGGGGGAAACGCCTGG
TATCTTTATAGTCCTGTCGGGTTTCGCCACCTCTGACTTGAGCGTCGATTTTTGTGATGCTCGTCAGGGG
GGCGGAGCCTATGGAAAAACGCCAGCAACGCGGCCTTTTTACGGTTCCTGGCCTTTTGCTGGCCTTTTGC
TCACATGTTCTTTCCTGCGTTATCCCCTGATTCTGTGGATAACCGTATTACCGCCTTTGAGTGATCTCTG
AAGAAACCGAGCGCCGCCGTCTAAAAAGGTGATGTGTATTTGAGTAAAACAGCTTGCGTCATGCGGTCGC
TGCGTATATGATGCGATGAGTAAATAAACAAATACGCAAGGGGAACGCATGAAGGTTATCGCTGTACTTA
ACCAGAAAGGCGGGTCAGGCAAGACGACCATCGCAACCCATCTAGCCCGCGCCCTGCAACTCGCCGGGGC
CGATGTTCTGTTAGTCGATTCCGATCCCCAGGGCAGTGCCCGCGATTGGGCGGCCGTGCGGGAAGATCAA
CCGCTAACCGTTGTCGGCATCGACCGCCCGACGATTGACCGCGACGTGAAGGCCATCGGCCGGCGCGACT
TCGTAGTGATCGACGGAGCGCCCCAGGCGGCGGACTTGGCTGTGTCCGCGATCAAGGCAGCCGACTTCGT
GCTGATTCCGGTGCAGCCAAGCCCTTACGACATATGGGCCACCGCCGACCTGGTGGAGCTGGTTAAGCAG
CGCATTGAGGTCACGGATGGAAGGCTACAAGCGGCCTTTGTCGTGTCGCGGGCGATCAAAGGCACGCGCA
TCGGCGGTGAGGTTGCCGAGGCGCTGGCCGGGTACGAGCTGCCCATTCTTGAGTCCCGTATCACGCAGCG
CGTGAGCTACCCAGGCACTGCCGCCGCCGGCACAACCGTTCTTGAATCAGAACCCGAGGGCGACGCTGCC
CGCGAGGTCCAGGCGCTGGCCGCTGAAATTAAATCAAAACTCATTTGAGTTAATGAGGTAAAGAGAAAAT
GAGCAAAAGCACAAACACGCTAAGTGCCGGCCGTCCGAGCGCACGCAGCAGCAAGGCTGCAACGTTGGCC
AGCCTGGCAGACACGCCAGCCATGAAGCGGGTCAACTTTCAGTTGCCGGCGGAGGATCACACCAAGCTGA
AGATGTACGCGGTACGCCAAGGCAAGACCATTACCGAGCTGCTATCTGAATACATCGCGCAGCTACCAGA
GTAAATGAGCAAATGAATAAATGAGTAGATGAATTTTAGCGGCTAAAGGAGGCGGCATGGAAAATCAAGA
ACAACCAGGCACCGACGCCGTGGAATGCCCCATGTGTGGAGGAACGGGCGGTTGGCCAGGCGTAAGCGGC
TGGGTTGTCTGCCGGCCCTGCAATGGCACTGGAACCCCCAAGCCCGAGGAATCGGCGTGAGCGGTCGCAA
ACCATCCGGCCCGGTACAAATCGGCGCGGCGCTGGGTGATGACCTGGTGGAGAAGTTGAAGGCCGCGCAG
GCCGCCCAGCGGCAACGCATCGAGGCAGAAGCACGCCCCGGTGAATCGTGGCAAGCGGCCGCTGATCGAA
TCCGCAAAGAATCCCGGCAACCGCCGGCAGCCGGTGCGCCGTCGATTAGGAAGCCGCCCAAGGGCGACGA
GCAACCAGATTTTTTCGTTCCGATGCTCTATGACGTGGGCACCCGCGATAGTCGCAGCATCATGGACGTG
GCCGTTTTCCGTCTGTCGAAGCGTGACCGACGAGCTGGCGAGGTGATCCGCTACGAGCTTCCAGACGGGC
ACGTAGAGGTTTCCGCAGGGCCGGCCGGCATGGCCAGTGTGTGGGATTACGACCTGGTACTGATGGCGGT
TTCCCATCTAACCGAATCCATGAACCGATACCGGGAAGGGAAGGGAGACAAGCCCGGCCGCGTGTTCCGT
CCACACGTTGCGGACGTACTCAAGTTCTGCCGGCGAGCCGATGGCGGAAAGCAGAAAGACGACCTGGTAG
AAACCTGCATTCGGTTAAACACCACGCACGTTGCCATGCAGCGTACGAAGAAGGCCAAGAACGGCCGCCT
GGTGACGGTATCCGAGGGTGAAGCCTTGATTAGCCGCTACAAGATCGTAAAGAGCGAAACCGGGCGGCCG
GAGTACATCGAGATCGAGCTAGTTGATTGGATGTACCGCGAGATCACAGAAGGCAAGAACCCGGACGTGC
TGACGGTTCACCCCGATTACTTTTTGATCGATCCCGGCATCGGCCGTTTTCTCTACCGCCTGGCACGCCG
CGCCGCAGGCAAGGCAGAAGCCAGATGGTTGTTCAAGACGATCTACGAACGCAGTGGCAGCGCCGGAGAG
TTCAAGAAGTTCTGTTTCACCGTGCGCAAGCTGATCGGGTCAAATGACCTGCCGGAGTACGATTTGAAGG
AGGAGGCGGGGCAGGCTGGCCCGATCCTAGTCATGCGCTACCGCAACCTGATCGAGGGCGAAGCATCCGC
CGGTTCCTAATGTACGGAGCAGATGCTAGGGCAAATTGCCCTAGCAGGGGAAAAAGGTCGAAAAGATCTC
TTTCC
